Addgene plasmid #216611: BRAF - S467A in pENTR
Purpose: gateway cloning donor vector containing BRAF ASD mutation
Depositing lab: Douglas Allan & Christopher Loewen. Depositing organization: University of British Columbia.
Backbone
  Vector backbone: pCR8-GW-TOPO
  Backbone manufacturer: GenScript
  Backbone size w/o insert (bp): 2800
  Vector type: Gateway Entry Plasmid
Growth in bacteria
  Bacterial resistance: Spectinomycin, 50 μg/mL
  Growth temperature: 37°C
  Growth strain: DH5alpha
  Copy number: High Copy
Gene/Insert
  Gene/Insert name: BRAF
  Species: H. sapiens (human)
  Insert size (bp): 2300
  Mutation: S467A
  Entrez Gene: BRAF (a.k.a. B-RAF1, B-raf, BRAF-1, BRAF1, NS7, RAFB1)
  Cloning method: Gibson Cloning
  Sequencing primers: 5′ M13 fwd; 3′ M13 rev
Terms and licenses: Academic/Nonprofit Terms; Industry Terms: Not Available to Industry
Depositor comments: insert contains a Kozak sequence that encodes a linker for cloning into N-terminal tagging pDEST vectors
How to cite: BRAF - S467A in pENTR was a gift from Douglas Allan & Christopher Loewen (Addgene plasmid # 216611 ; http://n2t.net/addgene:216611 ; RRID:Addgene_216611)
