[The description below was written by a language model from this plasmid's Addgene catalogue record and pLannotate feature annotations shown in this document.]
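Description:
BRAF - S467A in pENTR is a Gateway entry (donor) plasmid built on the pCR8-GW-TOPO backbone, carrying the human BRAF coding sequence with an S467A substitution. The record describes this as an ASD mutation, presumably an autism spectrum disorder-associated variant, although the abbreviation is not expanded. The plasmid is about 5.1 kb in total, with a roughly 2.3 kb insert introduced by Gibson cloning. It is maintained in E. coli at high copy through a ColE1/pUC-type origin and is selected with spectinomycin via the aadA (SmR) aminoglycoside adenylyltransferase gene. That gene lies downstream of a fragment of the class 1 integron Pc promoter. The short lacZα, lacI and gentamicin-resistance fragments in the annotation are backbone remnants rather than functional genes.

The BRAF open reading frame encodes the serine/threonine kinase that phosphorylates MAP2K1 and so activates the MAP kinase pathway. It sits between attL1 and attL2 sites, so an LR Clonase reaction can transfer it directionally into any attR-containing destination vector. The entry clone has no eukaryotic promoter, so expression depends on the chosen destination vector. A T7 promoter lies outside attL2, pointing back toward the insert, and rrnB T1 and T2 terminators upstream of attL1 insulate the cassette from read-through transcription. The depositor notes that the insert includes a Kozak sequence that can be read through as a linker. This makes the clone compatible with destination vectors that add an N-terminal tag as well as with untagged expression. The construct is intended as a source clone for building expression plasmids to study the functional effects of this BRAF variant.
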