Features (pLannotate 1.2.2; 12 found; start..end, strand, type, name):
     42..78      -  CDS            lacZα (fragment): LacZα fragment of β-galactosidase; lacZ fragment
     94..193     +  protein_bind   attL1: mutant version of attL; recombination site for the Gateway® LR reaction LR Clonase™
    202..2499    +  CDS            BRAF: BRAF_HUMAN - Also known as BRAF1, RAFB1. Experimental evidence at protein level: Swiss-Prot protein existence level 1. Protein kinase involved in the transduction of mitogenic signals from the cell membrane to the nucleus (Probable). Phosphorylates MAP2K1, and thereby activates the MAP kinase signal transduction pathway (PubMed:21441910, PubMed:29433126). May play a role in the postsynaptic responses of hippocampal neurons (PubMed:1508179). From Homo sapiens (Human).
   2506..2605    -  protein_bind   attL2: mutant version of attL; recombination site for the Gateway® LR reaction LR Clonase™
   2623..2641    -  promoter       T7 promoter: promoter for bacteriophage T7 RNA polymerase
   2831..2854    +  promoter       Pc promoter (fragment): intI1 (promoter lies within the coding sequence); class 1 integron promoter
   3030..3086    +  CDS            GmR (fragment): gentamycin acetyltransferase; aacC1; confers resistance to gentamycin
   3093..3884    +  CDS            SmR: aminoglycoside adenylyltransferase (Murphy, 1985); aadA; confers resistance to spectinomycin and streptomycin
   3977..4565    +  rep_origin     ori: high-copy-number ColE1/pMB1/pBR322/pUC origin of replication
   4748..4840    +  CDS            lacI (fragment): lac repressor; lacI; The lac repressor binds to the lac operator to inhibit transcription in E. coli. This inhibition can be relieved by adding lactose or isopropyl-β-D-thiogalactopyranoside (IPTG).
   4895..4922    -  terminator     rrnB T2 terminator: transcription terminator T2 from the E. coli rrnB gene
   5054..5097    +  terminator     rrnB T1 terminator: Escherichia coli rrnB; transcription terminator T1 from the E. coli rrnB gene
>Addgene plasmid #216611 | BRAF - S467A in pENTR | addgene full sequence | sequence record 427172 | Addgene NGS Result
GCCTGGCAGTTCCCTACTCTCGCGTTAACGCTAGCATGGATGTTTTCCCAGTCACGACGTTGTAAAACGA
CGGCCAGTCTTAAGCTCGGGCCCCAAATAATGATTTTATTTTGACTGATAGTGACCTGTTCGTTGCAACA
AATTGATGAGCAATGCTTTTTTATAATGCCAACTTTGTACAAAAAAGCAGGCTCCGGCACCATGGCGGCG
CTGAGCGGTGGCGGTGGTGGCGGCGCGGAGCCGGGCCAGGCTCTGTTCAACGGGGACATGGAGCCCGAGG
CCGGCGCCGGCGCCGGCGCCGCGGCCTCTTCGGCTGCGGACCCTGCCATTCCGGAGGAGGTGTGGAATAT
CAAACAAATGATTAAGTTGACACAGGAACATATAGAGGCCCTATTGGACAAATTTGGTGGGGAGCATAAT
CCACCATCAATATATCTGGAGGCCTATGAAGAATACACCAGCAAGCTAGATGCACTCCAACAAAGAGAAC
AACAGTTATTGGAATCTCTGGGGAACGGAACTGATTTTTCTGTTTCTAGCTCTGCATCAATGGATACCGT
TACATCTTCTTCCTCTTCTAGCCTTTCAGTGCTACCTTCATCTCTTTCAGTTTTTCAAAATCCCACAGAT
GTGGCACGGAGCAACCCCAAGTCACCACAAAAACCTATCGTTAGAGTCTTCCTGCCCAACAAACAGAGGA
CAGTGGTACCTGCAAGGTGTGGAGTTACAGTCCGAGACAGTCTAAAGAAAGCACTGATGATGAGAGGTCT
AATCCCAGAGTGCTGTGCTGTTTACAGAATTCAGGATGGAGAGAAGAAACCAATTGGTTGGGACACTGAT
ATTTCCTGGCTTACTGGAGAAGAATTGCATGTGGAAGTGTTGGAGAATGTTCCACTTACAACACACAACT
TTGTACGAAAAACGTTTTTCACCTTAGCATTTTGTGACTTTTGTCGAAAGCTGCTTTTCCAGGGTTTCCG
CTGTCAAACATGTGGTTATAAATTTCACCAGCGTTGTAGTACAGAAGTTCCACTGATGTGTGTTAATTAT
GACCAACTTGATTTGCTGTTTGTCTCCAAGTTCTTTGAACACCACCCAATACCACAGGAAGAGGCGTCCT
TAGCAGAGACTGCCCTAACATCTGGATCATCCCCTTCCGCACCCGCCTCGGACTCTATTGGGCCCCAAAT
TCTCACCAGTCCGTCTCCTTCAAAATCCATTCCAATTCCACAGCCCTTCCGACCAGCAGATGAAGATCAT
CGAAATCAATTTGGGCAACGAGACCGATCCTCATCAGCTCCCAATGTGCATATAAACACAATAGAACCTG
TCAATATTGATGACTTGATTAGAGACCAAGGATTTCGTGGTGATGGAGGATCAACCACAGGTTTGTCTGC
TACCCCCCCTGCCTCATTACCTGGCTCACTAACTAACGTGAAAGCCTTACAGAAATCTCCAGGACCTCAG
CGAGAAAGGAAGTCATCTTCATCCTCAGAAGACAGGAATCGAATGAAAACACTTGGTAGACGGGACTCGA
GTGATGATTGGGAGATTCCTGATGGGCAGATTACAGTGGGACAAAGAATTGGATCTGGAGCATTTGGAAC
AGTCTACAAGGGAAAGTGGCATGGTGATGTGGCAGTGAAAATGTTGAATGTGACAGCACCTACACCTCAG
CAGTTACAAGCCTTCAAAAATGAAGTAGGAGTACTCAGGAAAACACGACATGTGAATATCCTACTCTTCA
TGGGCTATTCCACAAAGCCACAACTGGCTATTGTTACCCAGTGGTGTGAGGGCTCCAGCTTGTATCACCA
TCTCCATATCATTGAGACCAAATTTGAGATGATCAAACTTATAGATATTGCACGACAGACTGCACAGGGC
ATGGATTACTTACACGCCAAGTCAATCATCCACAGAGACCTCAAGAGTAATAATATATTTCTTCATGAAG
ACCTCACAGTAAAAATAGGTGATTTTGGTCTAGCTACAGTGAAATCTCGATGGAGTGGGTCCCATCAGTT
TGAACAGTTGTCTGGATCCATTTTGTGGATGGCACCAGAAGTCATCAGAATGCAAGATAAAAATCCATAC
AGCTTTCAGTCAGATGTATATGCATTTGGAATTGTTCTGTATGAATTGATGACTGGACAGTTACCTTATT
CAAACATCAACAACAGGGACCAGATAATTTTTATGGTGGGACGAGGATACCTGTCTCCAGATCTCAGTAA
GGTACGGAGTAACTGTCCAAAAGCCATGAAGAGATTAATGGCAGAGTGCCTCAAAAAGAAAAGAGATGAG
AGACCACTCTTTCCCCAAATTCTCGCCTCTATTGAGCTGCTGGCCCGCTCATTGCCAAAAATTCACCGCA
GTGCATCAGAACCCTCCTTGAATCGGGCTGGTTTCCAAACAGAGGATTTTAGTCTATATGCTTGTGCTTC
TCCAAAAACACCCATCCAGGCAGGGGGATATGGTGCGTTTCCTGTCCACTGATAGACCCAGCTTTCTTGT
ACAAAGTTGGCATTATAAAAAATAATTGCTCATCAATTTGTTGCAACGAACAGGTCACTATCAGTCAAAA
TAAAATCATTATTTGCCATCCAGCTGATATCCCCTATAGTGAGTCGTATTACATGGTCATAGCTGTTTCC
TGGCAGCTCTGGCCCGTGTCTCAAAATCTCTGATGTTACATTGCACAAGATAAAAATATATCATCATGCC
TCCTCTAGACCAGCCAGGACAGAAATGCCTCGACTTCGCTGCTACCCAAGGTTGCCGGGTGACGCACACC
GTGGAAACGGATGAAGGCACGAACCCAGTGGACATAAGCCTGTTCGGTTCGTAAGCTGTAATGCAAGTAG
CGTATGCGCTCACGCAACTGGTCCAGAACCTTGACCGAACGCAGCGGTGGTAACGGCGCAGTGGCGGTTT
TCATGGCTTGTTATGACTGTTTTTTTGGGGTACAGTCTATGCCTCGGGCATCCAAGCAGCAAGCGCGTTA
CGCCGTGGGTCGATGTTTGATGTTATGGAGCAGCAACGATGTTACGCAGCAGGGCAGTCGCCCTAAAACA
AAGTTAAACATTATGAGGGAAGCGGTGATCGCCGAAGTATCGACTCAACTATCAGAGGTAGTTGGCGTCA
TCGAGCGCCATCTCGAACCGACGTTGCTGGCCGTACATTTGTACGGCTCCGCAGTGGATGGCGGCCTGAA
GCCACACAGTGATATTGATTTGCTGGTTACGGTGACCGTAAGGCTTGATGAAACAACGCGGCGAGCTTTG
ATCAACGACCTTTTGGAAACTTCGGCTTCCCCTGGAGAGAGCGAGATTCTCCGCGCTGTAGAAGTCACCA
TTGTTGTGCACGACGACATCATTCCGTGGCGTTATCCAGCTAAGCGCGAACTGCAATTTGGAGAATGGCA
GCGCAATGACATTCTTGCAGGTATCTTCGAGCCAGCCACGATCGACATTGATCTGGCTATCTTGCTGACA
AAAGCAAGAGAACATAGCGTTGCCTTGGTAGGTCCAGCGGCGGAGGAACTCTTTGATCCGGTTCCTGAAC
AGGATCTATTTGAGGCGCTAAATGAAACCTTAACGCTATGGAACTCGCCGCCCGACTGGGCTGGCGATGA
GCGAAATGTAGTGCTTACGTTGTCCCGCATTTGGTACAGCGCAGTAACCGGCAAAATCGCGCCGAAGGAT
GTCGCTGCCGACTGGGCAATGGAGCGCCTGCCGGCCCAGTATCAGCCCGTCATACTTGAAGCTAGACAGG
CTTATCTTGGACAAGAAGAAGATCGCTTGGCCTCGCGCGCAGATCAGTTGGAAGAATTTGTCCACTACGT
GAAAGGCGAGATCACCAAGGTAGTCGGCAAATAACCCTCGAGCCACCCATGACCAAAATCCCTTAACGTG
AGTTACGCGTCGTTCCACTGAGCGTCAGACCCCGTAGAAAAGATCAAAGGATCTTCTTGAGATCCTTTTT
TTCTGCGCGTAATCTGCTGCTTGCAAACAAAAAAACCACCGCTACCAGCGGTGGTTTGTTTGCCGGATCA
AGAGCTACCAACTCTTTTTCCGAAGGTAACTGGCTTCAGCAGAGCGCAGATACCAAATACTGTTCTTCTA
GTGTAGCCGTAGTTAGGCCACCACTTCAAGAACTCTGTAGCACCGCCTACATACCTCGCTCTGCTAATCC
TGTTACCAGTGGCTGCTGCCAGTGGCGATAAGTCGTGTCTTACCGGGTTGGACTCAAGACGATAGTTACC
GGATAAGGCGCAGCGGTCGGGCTGAACGGGGGGTTCGTGCACACAGCCCAGCTTGGAGCGAACGACCTAC
ACCGAACTGAGATACCTACAGCGTGAGCTATGAGAAAGCGCCACGCTTCCCGAAGGGAGAAAGGCGGACA
GGTATCCGGTAAGCGGCAGGGTCGGAACAGGAGAGCGCACGAGGGAGCTTCCAGGGGGAAACGCCTGGTA
TCTTTATAGTCCTGTCGGGTTTCGCCACCTCTGACTTGAGCGTCGATTTTTGTGATGCTCGTCAGGGGGG
CGGAGCCTATGGAAAAACGCCAGCAACGCGGCCTTTTTACGGTTCCTGGCCTTTTGCTGGCCTTTTGCTC
ACATGTTCTTTCCTGCGTTATCCCCTGATTCTGTGGATAACCGTATTACCGCCTTTGAGTGAGCTGATAC
CGCTCGCCGCAGCCGAACGACCGAGCGCAGCGAGTCAGTGAGCGAGGAAGCGGAAGAGCGCCCAATACGC
AAACCGCCTCTCCCCGCGCGTTGGCCGATTCATTAATGCAGCTGGCACGACAGGTTTCCCGACTGGAAAG
CGGGCAGTGAGCGCAACGCAATTAATACGCGTACCGCTAGCCAGGAAGAGTTTGTAGAAACGCAAAAAGG
CCATCCGTCAGGATGGCCTTCTGCTTAGTTTGATGCCTGGCAGTTTATGGCGGGCGTCCTGCCCGCCACC
CTCCGGGCCGTTGCTTCACAACGTTCAAATCCGCTCCCGGCGGATTTGTCCTACTCAGGAGAGCGTTCAC
CGACAAACAACAGATAAAACGAAAGGCCCAGTCTTCCGACTGAGCCTTTCGTTTTATTTGAT
